Addgene plasmid #187645: LV-tetO-EF1a-GFP
Purpose: Lentiviral vector expressing GFP from EF1a promoter downstream from tetO sites
Depositing lab: Martin Carroll. Depositing organization: University of Pennsylvania.
Backbone
  Vector backbone: FUdeltaGW
  Total vector size (bp): 9107
  Modifications to backbone: pLV-tetO-Sox2 (Plasmid #19765) digested with KpnI. Ef1a-GFP-WPRE PCR from LRG (Lenti_sgRNA_EFS_GFP) (Plasmid #65656). Gibson clone
  Vector type: Mammalian Expression, Lentiviral
Growth in bacteria
  Bacterial resistance: Ampicillin, 100 μg/mL
  Growth temperature: 37°C
  Growth strain: NEB Stable
  Copy number: High Copy
Gene/Insert
  Gene/Insert name: GFP
  Insert size (bp): 1610
  Promoter: EF1a
  Tag / fusion protein: GFP
  Cloning method: Gibson Cloning
  Sequencing primers: 5′ TCGAGTGGCTCCGGTGCCCGTCAGTGGGC
Terms and licenses: Academic/Nonprofit Terms; Industry Terms: Not Available to Industry
How to cite: LV-tetO-EF1a-GFP was a gift from Martin Carroll (Addgene plasmid # 187645 ; http://n2t.net/addgene:187645 ; RRID:Addgene_187645)
