[The description below was written by a language model from this plasmid's Addgene catalogue record and pLannotate feature annotations shown in this document.]
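Description:
LV-tetO-EF1a-GFP is an HIV-1-based lentiviral transfer plasmid for mammalian expression, built on the FUdeltaGW backbone. According to the record it was made by cutting pLV-tetO-Sox2 with KpnI and inserting, by Gibson assembly, an EF1a-GFP-WPRE fragment amplified from the LRG (Lenti_sgRNA_EFS_GFP) vector. It is propagated in E. coli through a high-copy ColE1/pUC-type origin with ampicillin selection (AmpR under its own bla promoter). The backbone also carries an f1 origin and an SV40/EM7-driven BleoR cassette with an SV40 poly(A) signal, which could in principle confer Zeocin resistance but lies outside the LTR-flanked region and so would not be packaged. The catalogue lists a size of 9,107 bp, while the annotated sequencing result is 9,024 nt.

The viral genome is transcribed in packaging cells from a CMV enhancer/promoter fused to a truncated 5' LTR, followed by the Ψ packaging signal with a gag fragment, the RRE for Rev-dependent nuclear export, and the cPPT/CTS. The payload then begins with a partial tetracycline response element (an array of tetO operator sites), placed immediately upstream of the EF-1α core promoter, which drives EGFP. A WPRE follows to enhance transcript stability and expression, and the cassette ends at the 3' LTR region, with a bGH poly(A) signal beyond it. The arrangement therefore gives GFP expression from a normally constitutive promoter that has adjacent binding sites for TetR-based proteins. That layout would suit testing how tetO-tethered regulators affect a nearby active promoter, but the record states only that the vector expresses GFP from EF1a downstream of tetO sites and does not specify an application.
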