Features (pLannotate 1.2.2; 31 found; start..end, strand, type, name):
      9..61      -  misc_feature   bom (fragment): basis of mobility region from pBR322
    216..595     +  enhancer       CMV enhancer: human cytomegalovirus immediate early enhancer
    596..795     +  promoter       CMV promoter: human cytomegalovirus (CMV) immediate early promoter
    813..993     +  LTR            5' LTR (truncated): truncated 5' long terminal repeat (LTR) from HIV-1
   1040..1165    +  misc_feature   HIV-1 Ψ: packaging signal of human immunodeficiency virus type 1
   1149..1512    +  CDS            HIV-1 gag (fragment): gag protein from human immunodeficiency virus 1; gag
   1658..1891    +  misc_feature   RRE: The Rev response element (RRE) of HIV-1 allows for Rev-dependent mRNA export from the nucleus to the cytoplasm.
   2268..2368    +  CDS            Rev (fragment): human immunodeficiency virus 1 (HIV-1) Rev protein; rev; enhances nuclear export of unspliced and incompletely spliced viral mRNAs
   2418..2535    +  misc_feature   cPPT/CTS: central polypurine tract and central termination sequence of HIV-1
   2575..2789    +  protein_bind   tetracycline response element (fragment): contains seven copies of the tetracycline operator tetO tetracycline repressor TetR
   2823..3034    +  promoter       EF-1α core promoter: core promoter for human elongation factor EF-1α
   3087..3803    +  CDS            EGFP: EGFP is a basic (constitutively fluorescent) green fluorescent protein published in 1996, derived from Aequorea victoria. It is reported to be a rapidly-maturing weak dimer with moderate acid sensitivity.
   3822..4410    +  misc_feature   WPRE: woodchuck hepatitis virus posttranscriptional regulatory element
   4466..4485    +  misc_feature   cPPT/CTS (fragment): central polypurine tract and central termination sequence of HIV-1
   4487..4799    +  LTR            5' LTR (fragment): 5' long terminal repeat (LTR) from HIV-1
   4807..4987    +  LTR            5' LTR (truncated): truncated 5' long terminal repeat (LTR) from HIV-1
   5019..5243    +  polyA_signal   bGH poly(A) signal: bovine growth hormone polyadenylation signal
   5247..5268    +  promoter       SV40 promoter (fragment): SV40 enhancer and early promoter
   5289..5717    +  rep_origin     f1 ori (sequence partly withheld): f1 bacteriophage origin of replication; arrow indicates direction of (+) strand synthesis
   5731..6060    +  promoter       SV40 promoter: SV40 enhancer and early promoter
   6108..6155    +  promoter       EM7 promoter: synthetic bacterial promoter&nbsp
   6174..6548    +  CDS            BleoR: antibiotic-binding protein; Sh ble from Streptoalloteichus hindustanus; confers resistance to bleomycin, phleomycin, and Zeocin™
   6558..6683    +  CDS            ble (fragment): BLE_KLEPN - Experimental evidence at protein level: Swiss-Prot protein existence level 1. Binding protein with a strong affinity to the bleomycin family of antibiotics. Binds to CL990; an antimitotic-antibiotic compound. From Klebsiella pneumoniae.
   6678..6799    +  polyA_signal   SV40 poly(A) signal: SV40 polyadenylation signal
   6872..6888    -  protein_bind   lac operator: The lac repressor binds to the lac operator to inhibit transcription in E. coli. This inhibition can be relieved by adding lactose or isopropyl-β-D-thiogalactopyranoside (IPTG). lac repressor encoded by lacI
   6896..6926    -  promoter       lac promoter: promoter for the E. coli lac operon
   6941..6962    -  protein_bind   CAP binding site: CAP binding activates transcription in the presence of cAMP. E. coli catabolite activator protein
   6975..7067    -  CDS            lacI (fragment): lac repressor; lacI; The lac repressor binds to the lac operator to inhibit transcription in E. coli. This inhibition can be relieved by adding lactose or isopropyl-β-D-thiogalactopyranoside (IPTG).
   7250..7838    -  rep_origin     ori: high-copy-number ColE1/pMB1/pBR322/pUC origin of replication
   8009..8869    -  CDS            AmpR: β-lactamase; bla; confers resistance to ampicillin, carbenicillin, and related antibiotics
   8870..8974    -  promoter       AmpR promoter: bla
>Addgene plasmid #187645 | LV-tetO-EF1a-GFP | addgene full sequence | sequence record 367456 | Addgene NGS Result
CGATCCCCTATGGTGCACTCTCAGTACAATCTGCTCTGATGCCGCATAGTTAAGCCAGTATCTGCTCCCT
GCTTGTGTGTTGGAGGTCGCTGAGTAGTGCGCGAGCAAAATTTAAGCTACAACAAGGCAAGGCTTGACCG
ACAATTGCATGAAGAATCTGCTTAGGGTTAGGCGTTTTGCGCTGCTTCGCGATGTACGGGCCAGATATAC
GCGTTGACATTGATTATTGACTAGTTATTAATAGTAATCAATTACGGGGTCATTAGTTCATAGCCCATAT
ATGGAGTTCCGCGTTACATAACTTACGGTAAATGGCCCGCCTGGCTGACCGCCCAACGACCCCCGCCCAT
TGACGTCAATAATGACGTATGTTCCCATAGTAACGCCAATAGGGACTTTCCATTGACGTCAATGGGTGGA
GTATTTACGGTAAACTGCCCACTTGGCAGTACATCAAGTGTATCATATGCCAAGTACGCCCCCTATTGAC
GTCAATGACGGTAAATGGCCCGCCTGGCATTATGCCCAGTACATGACCTTATGGGACTTTCCTACTTGGC
AGTACATCTACGTATTAGTCATCGCTATTACCATGGTGATGCGGTTTTGGCAGTACATCAATGGGCGTGG
ATAGCGGTTTGACTCACGGGGATTTCCAAGTCTCCACCCCATTGACGTCAATGGGAGTTTGTTTTGGCAC
CAAAATCAACGGGACTTTCCAAAATGTCGTAACAACTCCGCCCCATTGACGCAAATGGGCGGTAGGCGTG
TACGGTGGGAGGTCTATATAAGCAGCGCGTTTTGCCTGTACTGGGTCTCTCTGGTTAGACCAGATCTGAG
CCTGGGAGCTCTCTGGCTAACTAGGGAACCCACTGCTTAAGCCTCAATAAAGCTTGCCTTGAGTGCTTCA
AGTAGTGTGTGCCCGTCTGTTGTGTGACTCTGGTAACTAGAGATCCCTCAGACCCTTTTAGTCAGTGTGG
AAAATCTCTAGCAGTGGCGCCCGAACAGGGACTTGAAAGCGAAAGGGAAACCAGAGGAGCTCTCTCGACG
CAGGACTCGGCTTGCTGAAGCGCGCACGGCAAGAGGCGAGGGGCGGCGACTGGTGAGTACGCCAAAAATT
TTGACTAGCGGAGGCTAGAAGGAGAGAGATGGGTGCGAGAGCGTCAGTATTAAGCGGGGGAGAATTAGAT
CGCGATGGGAAAAAATTCGGTTAAGGCCAGGGGGAAAGAAAAAATATAAATTAAAACATATAGTATGGGC
AAGCAGGGAGCTAGAACGATTCGCAGTTAATCCTGGCCTGTTAGAAACATCAGAAGGCTGTAGACAAATA
CTGGGACAGCTACAACCATCCCTTCAGACAGGATCAGAAGAACTTAGATCATTATATAATACAGTAGCAA
CCCTCTATTGTGTGCATCAAAGGATAGAGATAAAAGACACCAAGGAAGCTTTAGACAAGATAGAGGAAGA
GCAAAACAAAAGTAAGACCACCGCACAGCAAGCGGCCGCTGATCTTCAGACCTGGAGGAGGAGATATGAG
GGACAATTGGAGAAGTGAATTATATAAATATAAAGTAGTAAAAATTGAACCATTAGGAGTAGCACCCACC
AAGGCAAAGAGAAGAGTGGTGCAGAGAGAAAAAAGAGCAGTGGGAATAGGAGCTTTGTTCCTTGGGTTCT
TGGGAGCAGCAGGAAGCACTATGGGCGCAGCGTCAATGACGCTGACGGTACAGGCCAGACAATTATTGTC
TGGTATAGTGCAGCAGCAGAACAATTTGCTGAGGGCTATTGAGGCGCAACAGCATCTGTTGCAACTCACA
GTCTGGGGCATCAAGCAGCTCCAGGCAAGAATCCTGGCTGTGGAAAGATACCTAAAGGATCAACAGCTCC
TGGGGATTTGGGGTTGCTCTGGAAAACTCATTTGCACCACTGCTGTGCCTTGGAATGCTAGTTGGAGTAA
TAAATCTCTGGAACAGATTTGGAATCACACGACCTGGATGGAGTGGGACAGAGAAATTAACAATTACACA
AGCTTAATACACTCCTTAATTGAAGAATCGCAAAACCAGCAAGAAAAGAATGAACAAGAATTATTGGAAT
TAGATAAATGGGCAAGTTTGTGGAATTGGTTTAACATAACAAATTGGCTGTGGTATATAAAATTATTCAT
AATGATAGTAGGAGGCTTGGTAGGTTTAAGAATAGTTTTTGCTGTACTTTCTATAGTGAATAGAGTTAGG
CAGGGATATTCACCATTATCGTTTCAGACCCACCTCCCAACCCCGAGGGGACCCGACAGGCCCGAAGGAA
TAGAAGAAGAAGGTGGAGAGAGAGACAGAGACAGATCCATTCGATTAGTGAACGGATCGGCACTGCGTGC
GCCAATTCTGCAGACAAATGGCAGTATTCATCCACAATTTTAAAAGAAAAGGGGGGATTGGGGGGTACAG
TGCAGGGGAAAGAATAGTAGACATAATAGCAACAGACATACAAACTAAAGAATTACAAAAACAAATTACA
AAAATTCAAAATTTTCGGGTTTATTACAGGGACAGCAGAGATCCAGTTTGGTTATCGAGTTTACCACTCC
CTATCAGTGATAGAGAAAAGTGAAAGTCGAGTTTACCACTCCCTATCAGTGATAGAGAAAAGTGAAAGTC
GAGTTTACCACTCCCTATCAGTGATAGAGAAAAGTGAAAGTCGAGTTTACCACTCCCTATCAGTGATAGA
GAAAAGTGAAAGTCGAGTTTACCACTCCCTATCAGTGATAGAGAAAAGTGAAAGTCGAGCTCGGTACTCG
AGTGGCTCCGGTGCCCGTCAGTGGGCAGAGCGCACATCGCCCACAGTCCCCGAGAAGTTGGGGGGAGGGG
TCGGCAATTGAACCGGTGCCTAGAGAAGGTGGCGCGGGGTAAACTGGGAAAGTGATGTCGTGTACTGGCT
CCGCCTTTTTCCCGAGGGTGGGGGAGAACCGTATATAAGTGCAGTAGTCGCCGTGAACGTTCTTTTTCGC
AACGGGTTTGCCGCCAGAACACAGGTGTCGTGACGCGGGATCCGCCACCATGGATTACAAAGACGATGAC
GATAAGATGGTGAGCAAGGGCGAGGAGCTGTTCACCGGGGTGGTGCCCATCCTGGTCGAGCTGGACGGCG
ACGTAAACGGCCACAAGTTCAGCGTGTCCGGCGAGGGCGAGGGCGATGCCACCTACGGCAAGCTGACCCT
GAAGTTCATCTGCACCACCGGCAAGCTGCCCGTGCCCTGGCCCACCCTCGTGACCACCCTGACCTACGGC
GTGCAGTGCTTCAGCCGCTACCCCGACCACATGAAGCAGCACGACTTCTTCAAGTCCGCCATGCCCGAAG
GCTACGTCCAGGAGCGCACCATCTTCTTCAAGGACGACGGCAACTACAAGACCCGCGCCGAGGTGAAGTT
CGAGGGCGACACCCTGGTGAACCGCATCGAGCTGAAGGGCATCGACTTCAAGGAGGACGGCAACATCCTG
GGGCACAAGCTGGAGTACAACTACAACAGCCACAACGTCTATATCATGGCCGACAAGCAGAAGAACGGCA
TCAAGGTGAACTTCAAGATCCGCCACAACATCGAGGACGGCAGCGTGCAGCTCGCCGACCACTACCAGCA
GAACACCCCCATCGGCGACGGCCCCGTGCTGCTGCCCGACAACCACTACCTGAGCACCCAGTCCGCCCTG
AGCAAAGACCCCAACGAGAAGCGCGATCACATGGTCCTGCTGGAGTTCGTGACCGCCGCCGGGATCACTC
TCGGCATGGACGAGCTGTACAAGTAGACGCGTTAAGTCGACAATCAACCTCTGGATTACAAAATTTGTGA
AAGATTGACTGGTATTCTTAACTATGTTGCTCCTTTTACGCTATGTGGATACGCTGCTTTAATGCCTTTG
TATCATGCTATTGCTTCCCGTATGGCTTTCATTTTCTCCTCCTTGTATAAATCCTGGTTGCTGTCTCTTT
ATGAGGAGTTGTGGCCCGTTGTCAGGCAACGTGGCGTGGTGTGCACTGTGTTTGCTGACGCAACCCCCAC
TGGTTGGGGCATTGCCACCACCTGTCAGCTCCTTTCCGGGACTTTCGCTTTCCCCCTCCCTATTGCCACG
GCGGAACTCATCGCCGCCTGCCTTGCCCGCTGCTGGACAGGGGCTCGGCTGTTGGGCACTGACAATTCCG
TGGTGTTGTCGGGGAAATCATCGTCCTTTCCTTGGCTGCTCGCCTGTGTTGCCACCTGGATTCTGCGCGG
GACGTCCTTCTGCTACGTCCCTTCGGCCCTCAATCCAGCGGACCTTCCTTCCCGCGGCCTGCTGCCGGCT
CTGCGGCCTCTTCCGCGTCTTCGCCTTCGCCCTCAGACGAGTCGGATCTCCCTTTGGGCCGCCTCCCCGC
GTCGACGTACCTTTAAGACCAATGACTTACAAGGCAGCTGTAGATCTTAGCCACTTTTTAAAAGAAAAGG
GGGGACTGGAAGGGCTAATTCACTCCCAACGAAGACAAGATATCCTTGATCTGTGGATCTACCACACACA
AGGCTACTTCCCTGATTGGCAGAACTACACACCAGGGCCAGGGATCAGATATCCACTGACCTTTGGATGG
TGCTACAAGCTAGTACCAGTTGAGCAAGAGAAGGTAGAAGAAGCCAATGAAGGAGAGAACACCCGCTTGT
TACACCCTGTGAGCCTGCATGGGATGGATGACCCGGAGAGAGAAGTATTAGAGTGGAGGTTTGACAGCCG
CCTAGCATTTCATCACATGGCCCGAGAGCTGCATCCGGACTGTACTGGGTCTCTCTGGTTAGACCAGATC
TGAGCCTGGGAGCTCTCTGGCTAACTAGGGAACCCACTGCTTAAGCCTCAATAAAGCTTGCCTTGAGTGC
TTCAAGTAGTGTGTGCCCGTCTGTTGTGTGACTCTGGTAACTAGAGATCCCTCAGACCCTTTTAGTCAGT
GTGGAAAATCTCTAGCAGGGCCCGTTTAAACCCGCTGATCAGCCTCGACTGTGCCTTCTAGTTGCCAGCC
ATCTGTTGTTTGCCCCTCCCCCGTGCCTTCCTTGACCCTGGAAGGTGCCACTCCCACTGTCCTTTCCTAA
TAAAATGAGGAAATTGCATCGCATTGTCTGAGTAGGTGTCATTCTATTCTGGGGGGTGGGGTGGGGCAGG
ACAGCAAGGGGGAGGATTGGGAAGACAATAGCAGGCATGCTGGGGATGCGGTGGGCTCTATGGCTTCTGA
GGCGGAAAGAACCAGCTGGGGCTCTAGGGGGTATCCCC
[124 nt withheld, positions 5289-5412]
C
[91 nt withheld, positions 5414-5504]
A
[49 nt withheld, positions 5506-5554]
CCTTTGACGTTGGAGTCCACGTTCTTT
[37 nt withheld, positions 5582-5618]
ACCCTATCTCGGTCTATTCTTTTGATTTATAAGGGATTTTGCCGATTTCGGCCTATTGGTTAAAAAATGA
GCTGATTTAACAAAAATTTAACGCGAATTAATTCTGTGGAATGTGTGTCAGTTAGGGTGTGGAAAGTCCC
CAGGCTCCCCAGCAGGCAGAAGTATGCAAAGCATGCATCTCAATTAGTCAGCAACCAGGTGTGGAAAGTC
CCCAGGCTCCCCAGCAGGCAGAAGTATGCAAAGCATGCATCTCAATTAGTCAGCAACCATAGTCCCGCCC
CTAACTCCGCCCATCCCGCCCCTAACTCCGCCCAGTTCCGCCCATTCTCCGCCCCATGGCTGACTAATTT
TTTTTATTTATGCAGAGGCCGAGGCCGCCTCTGCCTCTGAGCTATTCCAGAAGTAGTGAGGAGGCTTTTT
TGGAGGCCTAGGCTTTTGCAAAAAGCTCCCGGGAGCTTGTATATCCATTTTCGGATCTGATCAGCACGTG
TTGACAATTAATCATCGGCATAGTATATCGGCATAGTATAATACGACAAGGTGAGGAACTAAACCATGGC
CAAGTTGACCAGTGCCGTTCCGGTGCTCACCGCGCGCGACGTCGCCGGAGCGGTCGAGTTCTGGACCGAC
CGGCTCGGGTTCTCCCGGGACTTCGTGGAGGACGACTTCGCCGGTGTGGTCCGGGACGACGTGACCCTGT
TCATCAGCGCGGTCCAGGACCAGGTGGTGCCGGACAACACCCTGGCCTGGGTGTGGGTGCGCGGCCTGGA
CGAGCTGTACGCCGAGTGGTCGGAGGTCGTGTCCACGAACTTCCGGGACGCCTCCGGGCCGGCCATGACC
GAGATCGGCGAGCAGCCGTGGGGGCGGGAGTTCGCCCTGCGCGACCCGGCCGGCAACTGCGTGCACTTCG
TGGCCGAGGAGCAGGACTGACACGTGCTACGAGATTTCGATTCCACCGCCGCCTTCTATGAAAGGTTGGG
CTTCGGAATCGTTTTCCGGGACGCCGGCTGGATGATCCTCCAGCGCGGGGATCTCATGCTGGAGTTCTTC
GCCCACCCCAACTTGTTTATTGCAGCTTATAATGGTTACAAATAAAGCAATAGCATCACAAATTTCACAA
ATAAAGCATTTTTTTCACTGCATTCTAGTTGTGGTTTGTCCAAACTCATCAATGTATCTTATCATGTCTG
TATACCGTCGACCTCTAGCTAGAGCTTGGCGTAATCATGGTCATAGCTGTTTCCTGTGTGAAATTGTTAT
CCGCTCACAATTCCACACAACATACGAGCCGGAAGCATAAAGTGTAAAGCCTGGGGTGCCTAATGAGTGA
GCTAACTCACATTAATTGCGTTGCGCTCACTGCCCGCTTTCCAGTCGGGAAACCTGTCGTGCCAGCTGCA
TTAATGAATCGGCCAACGCGCGGGGAGAGGCGGTTTGCGTATTGGGCGCTCTTCCGCTTCCTCGCTCACT
GACTCGCTGCGCTCGGTCGTTCGGCTGCGGCGAGCGGTATCAGCTCACTCAAAGGCGGTAATACGGTTAT
CCACAGAATCAGGGGATAACGCAGGAAAGAACATGTGAGCAAAAGGCCAGCAAAAGGCCAGGAACCGTAA
AAAGGCCGCGTTGCTGGCGTTTTTCCATAGGCTCCGCCCCCCTGACGAGCATCACAAAAATCGACGCTCA
AGTCAGAGGTGGCGAAACCCGACAGGACTATAAAGATACCAGGCGTTTCCCCCTGGAAGCTCCCTCGTGC
GCTCTCCTGTTCCGACCCTGCCGCTTACCGGATACCTGTCCGCCTTTCTCCCTTCGGGAAGCGTGGCGCT
TTCTCATAGCTCACGCTGTAGGTATCTCAGTTCGGTGTAGGTCGTTCGCTCCAAGCTGGGCTGTGTGCAC
GAACCCCCCGTTCAGCCCGACCGCTGCGCCTTATCCGGTAACTATCGTCTTGAGTCCAACCCGGTAAGAC
ACGACTTATCGCCACTGGCAGCAGCCACTGGTAACAGGATTAGCAGAGCGAGGTATGTAGGCGGTGCTAC
AGAGTTCTTGAAGTGGTGGCCTAACTACGGCTACACTAGAAGAACAGTATTTGGTATCTGCGCTCTGCTG
AAGCCAGTTACCTTCGGAAAAAGAGTTGGTAGCTCTTGATCCGGCAAACAAACCACCGCTGGTAGCGGTG
GTTTTTTTGTTTGCAAGCAGCAGATTACGCGCAGAAAAAAAGGATCTCAAGAAGATCCTTTGATCTTTTC
TACGGGGTCTGACGCTCAGTGGAACGAAAACTCACGTTAAGGGATTTTGGTCATGAGATTATCAAAAAGG
ATCTTCACCTAGATCCTTTTAAATTAAAAATGAAGTTTTAAATCAATCTAAAGTATATATGAGTAAACTT
GGTCTGACAGTTACCAATGCTTAATCAGTGAGGCACCTATCTCAGCGATCTGTCTATTTCGTTCATCCAT
AGTTGCCTGACTCCCCGTCGTGTAGATAACTACGATACGGGAGGGCTTACCATCTGGCCCCAGTGCTGCA
ATGATACCGCGAGACCCACGCTCACCGGCTCCAGATTTATCAGCAATAAACCAGCCAGCCGGAAGGGCCG
AGCGCAGAAGTGGTCCTGCAACTTTATCCGCCTCCATCCAGTCTATTAATTGTTGCCGGGAAGCTAGAGT
AAGTAGTTCGCCAGTTAATAGTTTGCGCAACGTTGTTGCCATTGCTACAGGCATCGTGGTGTCACGCTCG
TCGTTTGGTATGGCTTCATTCAGCTCCGGTTCCCAACGATCAAGGCGAGTTACATGATCCCCCATGTTGT
GCAAAAAAGCGGTTAGCTCCTTCGGTCCTCCGATCGTTGTCAGAAGTAAGTTGGCCGCAGTGTTATCACT
CATGGTTATGGCAGCACTGCATAATTCTCTTACTGTCATGCCATCCGTAAGATGCTTTTCTGTGACTGGT
GAGTACTCAACCAAGTCATTCTGAGAATAGTGTATGCGGCGACCGAGTTGCTCTTGCCCGGCGTCAATAC
GGGATAATACCGCGCCACATAGCAGAACTTTAAAAGTGCTCATCATTGGAAAACGTTCTTCGGGGCGAAA
ACTCTCAAGGATCTTACCGCTGTTGAGATCCAGTTCGATGTAACCCACTCGTGCACCCAACTGATCTTCA
GCATCTTTTACTTTCACCAGCGTTTCTGGGTGAGCAAAAACAGGAAGGCAAAATGCCGCAAAAAAGGGAA
TAAGGGCGACACGGAAATGTTGAATACTCATACTCTTCCTTTTTCAATATTATTGAAGCATTTATCAGGG
TTATTGTCTCATGAGCGGATACATATTTGAATGTATTTAGAAAAATAAACAAATAGGGGTTCCGCGCACA
TTTCCCCGAAAAGTGCCACCTGACGTCGACGGATCGGGAGATCTCC
